Addgene plasmid #72462: pJK627
Purpose: Produces Acetobacter aceti 1023 N5-carboxyaminoimidazole ribonucleotide mutase, Ser57>Asp/Tyr154>Phe mutant (AaPurE1-S57D,Y154F)
Depositing lab: T. J. Kappock. Depositing organization: Purdue University.
Backbone
  Vector backbone: pET23a
  Backbone size w/o insert (bp): 3666
  Total vector size (bp): 4176
  Vector type: Bacterial Expression
Growth in bacteria
  Bacterial resistance: Ampicillin, 100 μg/mL
  Growth temperature: 37°C
  Growth strain: DH5alpha
  Copy number: High Copy
Gene/Insert
  Gene/Insert name: N5-carboxyaminoimidazole ribonucleotide mutase (alt names: purE; AZ09_02690)
  Species: Acetobacter aceti 1023
  Mutation: Mutation changes serine-57 to aspartate, tyrosine-154 to phenylalanine, additional N-terminal methionine
  GenBank ID: AAZ04483.1 KDE21029.1
  Promoter: T7
  Cloning method: Restriction Enzyme; 5′ cloning site NdeI (not destroyed); 3′ cloning site EcoRI (not destroyed)
  Sequencing primers: 5′ T7 promoter; 3′ T7 terminator
Terms and licenses: Academic/Nonprofit Terms; Industry Terms: Not Available to Industry
How to cite: pJK627 was a gift from T. J. Kappock (Addgene plasmid # 72462 ; http://n2t.net/addgene:72462 ; RRID:Addgene_72462)
