[The description below was written by a language model from this plasmid's Addgene catalogue record and pLannotate feature annotations shown in this document.]
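Description:
pJK627 is a bacterial expression plasmid built on the pET23a backbone for producing a double-mutant form of N5-carboxyaminoimidazole ribonucleotide mutase (PurE) from Acetobacter aceti 1023. The purE coding sequence was inserted between the NdeI and EcoRI sites, both of which remain intact, and carries two substitutions, serine-57 to aspartate and tyrosine-154 to phenylalanine, along with an additional N-terminal methionine. Expression is driven by the bacteriophage T7 promoter with the efficient T7 gene 10 ribosome binding site upstream and the T7 terminator downstream, so protein production requires a host that supplies T7 RNA polymerase. The automated annotation labels the insert as a fragment matching E. coli PurE. This reflects homology to the best-characterised family member, not the actual source, which the catalogue entry gives as A. aceti. PurE catalyses the conversion of N5-CAIR to CAIR in purine biosynthesis.

The 4,176 bp plasmid is maintained through a ColE1/pMB1-type origin and is listed as high copy, although the feature table also detects bom and rop elements from pBR322. Selection is by ampicillin through the bla β-lactamase gene and its own promoter, and an f1 origin is also present. A vector-derived His-tag sequence lies downstream of the insert (annotated as a fragment of a 9xHis tag), but the record does not state whether it is translated in frame with PurE or excluded by a stop codon. The short neighbouring match to a T7 gene 10B-derived solubility tag appears to be vector sequence and not a designed fusion. The record gives no application beyond producing the AaPurE1-S57D,Y154F mutant protein.
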