Features (pLannotate 1.2.2; 13 found; start..end, strand, type, name):
     12..467     +  rep_origin     f1 ori (sequence partly withheld): f1 bacteriophage origin of replication; arrow indicates direction of (+) strand synthesis
    494..598     +  promoter       AmpR promoter: bla
    599..1459    +  CDS            AmpR: β-lactamase; bla; confers resistance to ampicillin, carbenicillin, and related antibiotics
   1630..2218    +  rep_origin     ori: high-copy-number ColE1/pMB1/pBR322/pUC origin of replication
   2404..2546    -  misc_feature   bom: basis of mobility region from pBR322
   2648..2839    -  CDS            rop: Rop protein, which maintains plasmids at low copy number; rop
   2856..3236    +  CDS            YPB1_ECOLX: Protein predicted: Swiss-Prot protein existence level 4. From Escherichia coli.
   3348..3366    +  promoter       T7 promoter: promoter for bacteriophage T7 RNA polymerase
   3398..3420    +  RBS            RBS: efficient ribosome binding site from bacteriophage T7 gene 10 (Olins and Rangwala, 1989)
   3500..3961    +  CDS            purE (fragment): PURE_ECOLI - Experimental evidence at protein level: Swiss-Prot protein existence level 1. Catalyzes the conversion of N5-carboxyaminoimidazole ribonucleotide (N5-CAIR) to 4-carboxy-5-aminoimidazole ribonucleotide (CAIR). From Escherichia coli (strain K12).
   4020..4037    +  CDS            9xHis (fragment): 9xHis affinity tag
   4047..4096    +  CDS            SET1 (fragment): solubility-enhancement tag derived from T7 phage gene 10B
   4104..4151    +  terminator     T7 terminator: transcription terminator for bacteriophage T7 RNA polymerase
>Addgene plasmid #72462 | pJK627 | depositor full sequence | sequence record 133901 | pJK627 sequence 4176 bps
TGGCGAATGGG
[124 nt withheld, positions 12-135]
C
[91 nt withheld, positions 137-227]
A
[49 nt withheld, positions 229-277]
CCTTTGACGTTGGAGTCCACGTTCTTT
[37 nt withheld, positions 305-341]
ACCCTATCTCGGTCTATTCTTTTGATTTATAAGGGATTTTGCCGATTTCGGCCTATTGGTTAAAAAATGA
GCTGATTTAACAAAAATTTAACGCGAATTTTAACAAAATATTAACGTTTACAATTTCAGGTGGCACTTTT
CGGGGAAATGTGCGCGGAACCCCTATTTGTTTATTTTTCTAAATACATTCAAATATGTATCCGCTCATGA
GACAATAACCCTGATAAATGCTTCAATAATATTGAAAAAGGAAGAGTATGAGTATTCAACATTTCCGTGT
CGCCCTTATTCCCTTTTTTGCGGCATTTTGCCTTCCTGTTTTTGCTCACCCAGAAACGCTGGTGAAAGTA
AAAGATGCTGAAGATCAGTTGGGTGCACGAGTGGGTTACATCGAACTGGATCTCAACAGCGGTAAGATCC
TTGAGAGTTTTCGCCCCGAAGAACGTTTTCCAATGATGAGCACTTTTAAAGTTCTGCTATGTGGCGCGGT
ATTATCCCGTATTGACGCCGGGCAAGAGCAACTCGGTCGCCGCATACACTATTCTCAGAATGACTTGGTT
GAGTACTCACCAGTCACAGAAAAGCATCTTACGGATGGCATGACAGTAAGAGAATTATGCAGTGCTGCCA
TAACCATGAGTGATAACACTGCGGCCAACTTACTTCTGACAACGATCGGAGGACCGAAGGAGCTAACCGC
TTTTTTGCACAACATGGGGGATCATGTAACTCGCCTTGATCGTTGGGAACCGGAGCTGAATGAAGCCATA
CCAAACGACGAGCGTGACACCACGATGCCTGCAGCAATGGCAACAACGTTGCGCAAACTATTAACTGGCG
AACTACTTACTCTAGCTTCCCGGCAACAATTAATAGACTGGATGGAGGCGGATAAAGTTGCAGGACCACT
TCTGCGCTCGGCCCTTCCGGCTGGCTGGTTTATTGCTGATAAATCTGGAGCCGGTGAGCGTGGGTCTCGC
GGTATCATTGCAGCACTGGGGCCAGATGGTAAGCCCTCCCGTATCGTAGTTATCTACACGACGGGGAGTC
AGGCAACTATGGATGAACGAAATAGACAGATCGCTGAGATAGGTGCCTCACTGATTAAGCATTGGTAACT
GTCAGACCAAGTTTACTCATATATACTTTAGATTGATTTAAAACTTCATTTTTAATTTAAAAGGATCTAG
GTGAAGATCCTTTTTGATAATCTCATGACCAAAATCCCTTAACGTGAGTTTTCGTTCCACTGAGCGTCAG
ACCCCGTAGAAAAGATCAAAGGATCTTCTTGAGATCCTTTTTTTCTGCGCGTAATCTGCTGCTTGCAAAC
AAAAAAACCACCGCTACCAGCGGTGGTTTGTTTGCCGGATCAAGAGCTACCAACTCTTTTTCCGAAGGTA
ACTGGCTTCAGCAGAGCGCAGATACCAAATACTGTCCTTCTAGTGTAGCCGTAGTTAGGCCACCACTTCA
AGAACTCTGTAGCACCGCCTACATACCTCGCTCTGCTAATCCTGTTACCAGTGGCTGCTGCCAGTGGCGA
TAAGTCGTGTCTTACCGGGTTGGACTCAAGACGATAGTTACCGGATAAGGCGCAGCGGTCGGGCTGAACG
GGGGGTTCGTGCACACAGCCCAGCTTGGAGCGAACGACCTACACCGAACTGAGATACCTACAGCGTGAGC
TATGAGAAAGCGCCACGCTTCCCGAAGGGAGAAAGGCGGACAGGTATCCGGTAAGCGGCAGGGTCGGAAC
AGGAGAGCGCACGAGGGAGCTTCCAGGGGGAAACGCCTGGTATCTTTATAGTCCTGTCGGGTTTCGCCAC
CTCTGACTTGAGCGTCGATTTTTGTGATGCTCGTCAGGGGGGCGGAGCCTATGGAAAAACGCCAGCAACG
CGGCCTTTTTACGGTTCCTGGCCTTTTGCTGGCCTTTTGCTCACATGTTCTTTCCTGCGTTATCCCCTGA
TTCTGTGGATAACCGTATTACCGCCTTTGAGTGAGCTGATACCGCTCGCCGCAGCCGAACGACCGAGCGC
AGCGAGTCAGTGAGCGAGGAAGCGGAAGAGCGCCTGATGCGGTATTTTCTCCTTACGCATCTGTGCGGTA
TTTCACACCGCATATATGGTGCACTCTCAGTACAATCTGCTCTGATGCCGCATAGTTAAGCCAGTATACA
CTCCGCTATCGCTACGTGACTGGGTCATGGCTGCGCCCCGACACCCGCCAACACCCGCTGACGCGCCCTG
ACGGGCTTGTCTGCTCCCGGCATCCGCTTACAGACAAGCTGTGACCGTCTCCGGGAGCTGCATGTGTCAG
AGGTTTTCACCGTCATCACCGAAACGCGCGAGGCAGCTGCGGTAAAGCTCATCAGCGTGGTCGTGAAGCG
ATTCACAGATGTCTGCCTGTTCATCCGCGTCCAGCTCGTTGAGTTTCTCCAGAAGCGTTAATGTCTGGCT
TCTGATAAAGCGGGCCATGTTAAGGGCGGTTTTTTCCTGTTTGGTCACTGATGCCTCCGTGTAAGGGGGA
TTTCTGTTCATGGGGGTAATGATACCGATGAAACGAGAGAGGATGCTCACGATACGGGTTACTGATGATG
AACATGCCCGGTTACTGGAACGTTGTGAGGGTAAACAACTGGCGGTATGGATGCGGCGGGACCAGAGAAA
AATCACTCAGGGTCAATGCCAGCGCTTCGTTAATACAGATGTAGGTGTTCCACAGGGTAGCCAGCAGCAT
CCTGCGATGCAGATCCGGAACATAATGGTGCAGGGCGCTGACTTCCGCGTTTCCAGACTTTACGAAACAC
GGAAACCGAAGACCATTCATGTTGTTGCTCAGGTCGCAGACGTTTTGCAGCAGCAGTCGCTTCACGTTCG
CTCGCGTATCGGTGATTCATTCTGCTAACCAGTAAGGCAACCCCGCCAGCCTAGCCGGGTCCTCAACGAC
AGGAGCACGATCATGCGCACCCGTGGCCAGGACCCAACGCTGCCCGAGATCTCGATCCCGCGAAATTAAT
ACGACTCACTATAGGGAGACCACAACGGTTTCCCTCTAGAAATAATTTTGTTTAACTTTAAGAAGGAGAT
ATACATATGATGAGCGAAACCGCCCCCCTGCCCTCTGCTTCCAGTGCTTTAGAAGATAAAGCAGCCTCTG
CCCCCGTTGTGGGCATTATCATGGGCAGCCAGTCAGACTGGGAAACCATGCGCCATGCAGACGCATTGCT
GACAGAGCTGGAAATTCCGCATGAAACCCTCATTGTTGACGCACATCGTACGCCAGACCGGTTGGCGGAT
TATGCGCGTACGGCAGCCGAACGCGGCCTGAATGTGATTATTGCTGGGGCCGGTGGAGCTGCACATCTGC
CGGGTATGTGTGCGGCATGGACACGCCTGCCCGTGCTGGGTGTTCCAGTAGAATCTCGCGCTCTTAAAGG
CATGGACAGCCTGCTTTCCATTGTGCAGATGCCCGGCGGCGTGCCTGTGGGCACTTTGGCTATTGGGGCA
TCCGGCGCCAAAAATGCCGCCTTGCTGGCCGCCTCCATTCTTGCACTGTTTAACCCGGCCCTTGCCGCAC
GCCTTGAAACATGGCGCGCATTGCAGACGGCCTCTGTCCCCAACTCTCCCATTACCGAAGATAAATGAGA
ATTCGAGCTCCGTCGACAAGCTTGCGGCCGCACTCGAGCACCACCACCACCACCACTGAGATCCGGCTGC
TAACAAAGCCCGAAAGGAAGCTGAGTTGGCTGCTGCCACCGCTGAGCAATAACTAGCATAACCCCTTGGG
GCCTCTAAACGGGTCTTGAGGGGTTTTTTGCTGAAAGGAGGAACTATATCCGGAT
