>Addgene plasmid #72462 | pJK627 | addgene partial sequence | sequence record 138116 | T7 5'-TAATACGACTCACTATAGGG-3'
TTTTGTTTAACTTTAAGAAGGAGATATACATATGATGAGCGAAACCGCCCCCCTGCCCTCTGCTTCCAGT
GCTTTAGAAGATAAAGCAGCCTCTGCCCCCGTTGTGGGCATTATCATGGGCAGCCAGTCAGACTGGGAAA
CCATGCGCCATGCAGACGCATTGCTGACAGAGCTGGAAATTCCGCATGAAACCCTCATTGTTGACGCACA
TCGTACGCCAGACCGGTTGGCGGATTATGCGCGTACGGCAGCCGAACGCGGCCTGAATGTGATTATTGCT
GGGGCCGGTGGAGCTGCACATCTGCCGGGTATGTGTGCGGCATGGACACGCCTGCCCGTGCTGGGTGTTC
CAGTAGAATCTCGCGCTCTTAAAGGCATGGACAGCCTGCTTTCCATTGTGCAGATGCCCGGCGGCGTGCC
TGTGGGCACTTTGGCTATTGGGGCATCCGGCGCCAAAAATGCCGCCTTGCTGGCCGCCTCCATTCTTGCA
CTGTTTAACCCGGCCCTTGCCGCACGCCTTGAAACATGGCGCGCATTGCAGACGGCCTCTGTCCCCAACT
CTCCCATTACCGAAGATAAATGAGAATTCGAGCTCCGTCGACAAGCTTGCGGCCGCACTCGAGCACCACC
ACCACCACCACTGAGATCCGGCTGCTAACAAAGCCCGAAAGGAAGCTGAGTTGGCTGCTGCCACCGCTGA
GCAATAACTAGCATAACCCCTTGGGGCCTCTAAACGGGTCTTGAGGGGTTTTTTGCTGAAAGGAGGAACT
ATATCCGGATTGGCGAATGGG
[124 nt withheld, positions 792-915]
C
[91 nt withheld, positions 917-1007]
AGGGTGATGGTT
