>Addgene plasmid #72462 | pJK627 | addgene partial sequence | sequence record 138117 | T7term 5'-GCTAGTTATTGCTCAGCGG-3'
TTTGTTAGCAGCCGGATCTCAGTGGTGGTGGTGGTGGTGCTCGAGTGCGGCCGCAAGCTTGTCGACGGAG
CTCGAATTCTCATTTATCTTCGGTAATGGGAGAGTTGGGGACAGAGGCCGTCTGCAATGCGCGCCATGTT
TCAAGGCGTGCGGCAAGGGCCGGGTTAAACAGTGCAAGAATGGAGGCGGCCAGCAAGGCGGCATTTTTGG
CGCCGGATGCCCCAATAGCCAAAGTGCCCACAGGCACGCCGCCGGGCATCTGCACAATGGAAAGCAGGCT
GTCCATGCCTTTAAGAGCGCGAGATTCTACTGGAACACCCAGCACGGGCAGGCGTGTCCATGCCGCACAC
ATACCCGGCAGATGTGCAGCTCCACCGGCCCCAGCAATAATCACATTCAGGCCGCGTTCGGCTGCCGTAC
GCGCATAATCCGCCAACCGGTCTGGCGTACGATGTGCGTCAACAATGAGGGTTTCATGCGGAATTTCCAG
CTCTGTCAGCAATGCGTCTGCATGGCGCATGGTTTCCCAGTCTGACTGGCTGCCCATGATAATGCCCACA
ACGGGGGCAGAGGCTGCTTTATCTTCTAAAGCACTGGAAGCAGAGGGCAGGGGGGCGGTTTCGCTCATCA
TATGTATATCTCCTTCTTAAAGTTAAACAAAATTATTTCTAGAGGGAAACCGTTGTGGTCTCCCTATAGT
GAGTCGTATTAATTTCGCGGGATCGAGATCTCGGGCAGCGTTGGGTCCTGGCCACGGGTGCGCATGATCG
TGCTCCTGTCGTTGAGGACCCGGCTAGGCTGGCGGGGTTGCCTTACTGGTTAGCAGAATGAATCACCGAT
ACGCGAGCGAACGTGAAGCGACTGCTGCTGCAAAACGTCTGCGACCTGAGCAACAACATGAATGGTCTTC
GGTTTCCGTGTTTCGTAAAGTCTGGAAACGCGGAAGTCAGCGCCCTG
